>Addgene plasmid #129033 | pSpdCas9-huTET1CD-T2A-mCherry(PX458)-SghuTSDR-5 | depositor full sequence | sequence record 247379 | pSpdCas9-huTET1CD-T2A-mCherry(PX458)-SghuTSDR-5 sequence 11407 bps
GAGGGCCTATTTCCCATGATTCCTTCATATTTGCATATACGATACAAGGCTGTTAGAGAGATAATTGGAA
TTAATTTGACTGTAAACACAAAGATATTAGTACAAAATACGTGACGTAGAAAGTAATAATTTCTTGGGTA
GTTTGCAGTTTTAAAATTATGTTTTAAAATGGACTATCATATGCTTACCGTAACTTGAAAGTATTTCGAT
TTCTTGGCTTTATATATCTTGTGGAAAGGACGAAACACCGTGGGTGCTGGTGGATGTGGTGTTTTAGAGC
TAGAAATAGCAAGTTAAAATAAGGCTAGTCCGTTATCAACTTGAAAAAGTGGCACCGAGTCGGTGCTTTT
TTGTTTTAGAGCTAGAAATAGCAAGTTAAAATAAGGCTAGTCCGTTTTTAGCGCGTGCGCCAATTCTGCA
GACAAATGGCTCTAGAGGTACCCGTTACATAACTTACGGTAAATGGCCCGCCTGGCTGACCGCCCAACGA
CCCCCGCCCATTGACGTCAATAGTAACGCCAATAGGGACTTTCCATTGACGTCAATGGGTGGAGTATTTA
CGGTAAACTGCCCACTTGGCAGTACATCAAGTGTATCATATGCCAAGTACGCCCCCTATTGACGTCAATG
ACGGTAAATGGCCCGCCTGGCATTGTGCCCAGTACATGACCTTATGGGACTTTCCTACTTGGCAGTACAT
CTACGTATTAGTCATCGCTATTACCATGGTCGAGGTGAGCCCCACGTTCTGCTTCACTCTCCCCATCTCC
CCCCCCTCCCCACCCCCAATTTTGTATTTATTTATTTTTTAATTATTTTGTGCAGCGATGGGGGCGGGGG
GGGGGGGGGGGCGCGCGCCAGGCGGGGCGGGGCGGGGCGAGGGGCGGGGCGGGGCGAGGCGGAGAGGTGC
GGCGGCAGCCAATCAGAGCGGCGCGCTCCGAAAGTTTCCTTTTATGGCGAGGCGGCGGCGGCGGCGGCCC
TATAAAAAGCGAAGCGCGCGGCGGGCGGGAGTCGCTGCGACGCTGCCTTCGCCCCGTGCCCCGCTCCGCC
GCCGCCTCGCGCCGCCCGCCCCGGCTCTGACTGACCGCGTTACTCCCACAGGTGAGCGGGCGGGACGGCC
CTTCTCCTCCGGGCTGTAATTAGCTGAGCAAGAGGTAAGGGTTTAAGGGATGGTTGGTTGGTGGGGTATT
AATGTTTAATTACCTGGAGCACCTGCCTGAAATCACTTTTTTTCAGGTTGGACCGGTGCCACCATGTACC
CATACGATGTTCCAGATTACGCTTCGCCGAAGAAAAAGCGCAAGGTCGAAGCGTCCGACAAGAAGTACAG
CATCGGCCTGGCCATCGGCACCAACTCTGTGGGCTGGGCCGTGATCACCGACGAGTACAAGGTGCCCAGC
AAGAAATTCAAGGTGCTGGGCAACACCGACCGGCACAGCATCAAGAAGAACCTGATCGGAGCCCTGCTGT
TCGACAGCGGCGAAACAGCCGAGGCCACCCGGCTGAAGAGAACCGCCAGAAGAAGATACACCAGACGGAA
GAACCGGATCTGCTATCTGCAAGAGATCTTCAGCAACGAGATGGCCAAGGTGGACGACAGCTTCTTCCAC
AGACTGGAAGAGTCCTTCCTGGTGGAAGAGGATAAGAAGCACGAGCGGCACCCCATCTTCGGCAACATCG
TGGACGAGGTGGCCTACCACGAGAAGTACCCCACCATCTACCACCTGAGAAAGAAACTGGTGGACAGCAC
CGACAAGGCCGACCTGCGGCTGATCTATCTGGCCCTGGCCCACATGATCAAGTTCCGGGGCCACTTCCTG
ATCGAGGGCGACCTGAACCCCGACAACAGCGACGTGGACAAGCTGTTCATCCAGCTGGTGCAGACCTACA
ACCAGCTGTTCGAGGAAAACCCCATCAACGCCAGCGGCGTGGACGCCAAGGCCATCCTGTCTGCCAGACT
GAGCAAGAGCAGACGGCTGGAAAATCTGATCGCCCAGCTGCCCGGCGAGAAGAAGAATGGCCTGTTCGGC
AACCTGATTGCCCTGAGCCTGGGCCTGACCCCCAACTTCAAGAGCAACTTCGACCTGGCCGAGGATGCCA
AACTGCAGCTGAGCAAGGACACCTACGACGACGACCTGGACAACCTGCTGGCCCAGATCGGCGACCAGTA
CGCCGACCTGTTTCTGGCCGCCAAGAACCTGTCCGACGCCATCCTGCTGAGCGACATCCTGAGAGTGAAC
ACCGAGATCACCAAGGCCCCCCTGAGCGCCTCTATGATCAAGAGATACGACGAGCACCACCAGGACCTGA
CCCTGCTGAAAGCTCTCGTGCGGCAGCAGCTGCCTGAGAAGTACAAAGAGATTTTCTTCGACCAGAGCAA
GAACGGCTACGCCGGCTACATTGACGGCGGAGCCAGCCAGGAAGAGTTCTACAAGTTCATCAAGCCCATC
CTGGAAAAGATGGACGGCACCGAGGAACTGCTCGTGAAGCTGAACAGAGAGGACCTGCTGCGGAAGCAGC
GGACCTTCGACAACGGCAGCATCCCCCACCAGATCCACCTGGGAGAGCTGCACGCCATTCTGCGGCGGCA
GGAAGATTTTTACCCATTCCTGAAGGACAACCGGGAAAAGATCGAGAAGATCCTGACCTTCCGCATCCCC
TACTACGTGGGCCCTCTGGCCAGGGGAAACAGCAGATTCGCCTGGATGACCAGAAAGAGCGAGGAAACCA
TCACCCCCTGGAACTTCGAGGAAGTGGTGGACAAGGGCGCTTCCGCCCAGAGCTTCATCGAGCGGATGAC
CAACTTCGATAAGAACCTGCCCAACGAGAAGGTGCTGCCCAAGCACAGCCTGCTGTACGAGTACTTCACC
GTGTATAACGAGCTGACCAAAGTGAAATACGTGACCGAGGGAATGAGAAAGCCCGCCTTCCTGAGCGGCG
AGCAGAAAAAGGCCATCGTGGACCTGCTGTTCAAGACCAACCGGAAAGTGACCGTGAAGCAGCTGAAAGA
GGACTACTTCAAGAAAATCGAGTGCTTCGACTCCGTGGAAATCTCCGGCGTGGAAGATCGGTTCAACGCC
TCCCTGGGCACATACCACGATCTGCTGAAAATTATCAAGGACAAGGACTTCCTGGACAATGAGGAAAACG
AGGACATTCTGGAAGATATCGTGCTGACCCTGACACTGTTTGAGGACAGAGAGATGATCGAGGAACGGCT
GAAAACCTATGCCCACCTGTTCGACGACAAAGTGATGAAGCAGCTGAAGCGGCGGAGATACACCGGCTGG
GGCAGGCTGAGCCGGAAGCTGATCAACGGCATCCGGGACAAGCAGTCCGGCAAGACAATCCTGGATTTCC
TGAAGTCCGACGGCTTCGCCAACAGAAACTTCATGCAGCTGATCCACGACGACAGCCTGACCTTTAAAGA
GGACATCCAGAAAGCCCAGGTGTCCGGCCAGGGCGATAGCCTGCACGAGCACATTGCCAATCTGGCCGGC
AGCCCCGCCATTAAGAAGGGCATCCTGCAGACAGTGAAGGTGGTGGACGAGCTCGTGAAAGTGATGGGCC
GGCACAAGCCCGAGAACATCGTGATCGAAATGGCCAGAGAGAACCAGACCACCCAGAAGGGACAGAAGAA
CAGCCGCGAGAGAATGAAGCGGATCGAAGAGGGCATCAAAGAGCTGGGCAGCCAGATCCTGAAAGAACAC
CCCGTGGAAAACACCCAGCTGCAGAACGAGAAGCTGTACCTGTACTACCTGCAGAATGGGCGGGATATGT
ACGTGGACCAGGAACTGGACATCAACCGGCTGTCCGACTACGATGTGGACGCCATCGTGCCTCAGAGCTT
TCTGAAGGACGACTCCATCGACAACAAGGTGCTGACCAGAAGCGACAAGAACCGGGGCAAGAGCGACAAC
GTGCCCTCCGAAGAGGTCGTGAAGAAGATGAAGAACTACTGGCGGCAGCTGCTGAACGCCAAGCTGATTA
CCCAGAGAAAGTTCGACAATCTGACCAAGGCCGAGAGAGGCGGCCTGAGCGAACTGGATAAGGCCGGCTT
CATCAAGAGACAGCTGGTGGAAACCCGGCAGATCACAAAGCACGTGGCACAGATCCTGGACTCCCGGATG
AACACTAAGTACGACGAGAATGACAAGCTGATCCGGGAAGTGAAAGTGATCACCCTGAAGTCCAAGCTGG
TGTCCGATTTCCGGAAGGATTTCCAGTTTTACAAAGTGCGCGAGATCAACAACTACCACCACGCCCACGA
CGCCTACCTGAACGCCGTCGTGGGAACCGCCCTGATCAAAAAGTACCCTAAGCTGGAAAGCGAGTTCGTG
TACGGCGACTACAAGGTGTACGACGTGCGGAAGATGATCGCCAAGAGCGAGCAGGAAATCGGCAAGGCTA
CCGCCAAGTACTTCTTCTACAGCAACATCATGAACTTTTTCAAGACCGAGATTACCCTGGCCAACGGCGA
GATCCGGAAGCGGCCTCTGATCGAGACAAACGGCGAAACCGGGGAGATCGTGTGGGATAAGGGCCGGGAT
TTTGCCACCGTGCGGAAAGTGCTGAGCATGCCCCAAGTGAATATCGTGAAAAAGACCGAGGTGCAGACAG
GCGGCTTCAGCAAAGAGTCTATCCTGCCCAAGAGGAACAGCGATAAGCTGATCGCCAGAAAGAAGGACTG
GGACCCTAAGAAGTACGGCGGCTTCGACAGCCCCACCGTGGCCTATTCTGTGCTGGTGGTGGCCAAAGTG
GAAAAGGGCAAGTCCAAGAAACTGAAGAGTGTGAAAGAGCTGCTGGGGATCACCATCATGGAAAGAAGCA
GCTTCGAGAAGAATCCCATCGACTTTCTGGAAGCCAAGGGCTACAAAGAAGTGAAAAAGGACCTGATCAT
CAAGCTGCCTAAGTACTCCCTGTTCGAGCTGGAAAACGGCCGGAAGAGAATGCTGGCCTCTGCCGGCGAA
CTGCAGAAGGGAAACGAACTGGCCCTGCCCTCCAAATATGTGAACTTCCTGTACCTGGCCAGCCACTATG
AGAAGCTGAAGGGCTCCCCCGAGGATAATGAGCAGAAACAGCTGTTTGTGGAACAGCACAAGCACTACCT
GGACGAGATCATCGAGCAGATCAGCGAGTTCTCCAAGAGAGTGATCCTGGCCGACGCTAATCTGGACAAA
GTGCTGTCCGCCTACAACAAGCACCGGGATAAGCCCATCAGAGAGCAGGCCGAGAATATCATCCACCTGT
TTACCCTGACCAATCTGGGAGCCCCTGCCGCCTTCAAGTACTTTGACACCACCATCGACCGGAAGAGGTA
CACCAGCACCAAAGAGGTGCTGGACGCCACCCTGATCCACCAGAGCATCACCGGCCTGTACGAGACACGG
ATCGACCTGTCTCAGCTGGGAGGCGACAAAAGGCCGGCGGCCACGAAAAAGGCCGGCCAGGGAGGAGGAT
CCCTGCCCACCTGCAGCTGTCTTGATCGAGTTATACAAAAAGACAAAGGCCCATATTATACACACCTTGG
GGCAGGACCAAGTGTTGCTGCTGTCAGGGAAATCATGGAGAATAGGTATGGTCAAAAAGGAAACGCAATA
AGGATAGAAATAGTAGTGTACACCGGTAAAGAAGGGAAAAGCTCTCATGGGTGTCCAATTGCTAAGTGGG
TTTTAAGAAGAAGCAGTGATGAAGAAAAAGTTCTTTGTTTGGTCCGGCAGCGTACAGGCCACCACTGTCC
AACTGCTGTGATGGTGGTGCTCATCATGGTGTGGGATGGCATCCCTCTTCCAATGGCCGACCGGCTATAC
ACAGAGCTCACAGAGAATCTAAAGTCATACAATGGGCACCCTACCGACAGAAGATGCACCCTCAATGAAA
ATCGTACCTGTACATGTCAAGGAATTGATCCAGAGACTTGTGGAGCTTCATTCTCTTTTGGCTGTTCATG
GAGTATGTACTTTAATGGCTGTAAGTTTGGTAGAAGCCCAAGCCCCAGAAGATTTAGAATTGATCCAAGC
TCTCCCTTACATGAAAAAAACCTTGAAGATAACTTACAGAGTTTGGCTACACGATTAGCTCCAATTTATA
AGCAGTATGCTCCAGTAGCTTACCAAAATCAGGTGGAATATGAAAATGTTGCCCGAGAATGTCGGCTTGG
CAGCAAGGAAGGTCGACCCTTCTCTGGGGTCACTGCTTGCCTGGACTTCTGTGCTCATCCCCACAGGGAC
ATTCACAACATGAATAATGGAAGCACTGTGGTTTGTACCTTAACTCGAGAAGATAACCGCTCTTTGGGTG
TTATTCCTCAAGATGAGCAGCTCCATGTGCTACCTCTTTATAAGCTTTCAGACACAGATGAGTTTGGCTC
CAAGGAAGGAATGGAAGCCAAGATCAAATCTGGGGCCATCGAGGTCCTGGCACCCCGCCGCAAAAAAAGA
ACGTGTTTCACTCAGCCTGTTCCCCGTTCTGGAAAGAAGAGGGCTGCGATGATGACAGAGGTTCTTGCAC
ATAAGATAAGGGCAGTGGAAAAGAAACCTATTCCCCGAATCAAGCGGAAGAATAACTCAACAACAACAAA
CAACAGTAAGCCTTCGTCACTGCCAACCTTAGGGAGTAACACTGAGACCGTGCAACCTGAAGTAAAAAGT
GAAACCGAACCCCATTTTATCTTAAAAAGTTCAGACAACACTAAAACTTATTCGCTGATGCCATCCGCTC
CTCACCCAGTGAAAGAGGCATCTCCAGGCTTCTCCTGGTCCCCGAAGACTGCTTCAGCCACACCAGCTCC
ACTGAAGAATGACGCAACAGCCTCATGCGGGTTTTCAGAAAGAAGCAGCACTCCCCACTGTACGATGCCT
TCGGGAAGACTCAGTGGTGCCAATGCTGCAGCTGCTGATGGCCCTGGCATTTCACAGCTTGGCGAAGTGG
CTCCTCTCCCCACCCTGTCTGCTCCTGTGATGGAGCCCCTCATTAATTCTGAGCCTTCCACTGGTGTGAC
TGAGCCGCTAACGCCTCATCAGCCAAACCACCAGCCCTCCTTCCTCACCTCTCCTCAAGACCTTGCCTCT
TCTCCAATGGAAGAAGATGAGCAGCATTCTGAAGCAGATGAGCCTCCATCAGACGAACCCCTATCTGATG
ACCCCCTGTCACCTGCTGAGGAGAAATTGCCCCACATTGATGAGTATTGGTCAGACAGTGAGCACATCTT
TTTGGATGCAAATATTGGTGGGGTGGCCATCGCACCTGCTCACGGCTCGGTTTTGATTGAGTGTGCCCGG
CGAGAGCTGCACGCTACCACTCCTGTTGAGCACCCCAACCGTAATCATCCAACCCGCCTCTCCCTTGTCT
TTTACCAGCACAAAAACCTAAATAAGCCCCAACATGGTTTTGAACTAAACAAGATTAAGTTTGAGGCTAA
AGAAGCTAAGAATAAGAAAATGAAGGCCTCAGAGCAAAAAGACCAGGCAGCTAATGAAGGTCCAGAACAG
TCCTCTGAAGTAAATGAATTGAACCAAATTCCTTCTCATAAAGCATTAACATTAACCCATGACAATGTTG
TCACCGTGTCCCCTTATGCTCTCACACACGTTGCGGGGCCCTATAACCATTGGGTCATGGCCGGCCAGGC
AAAAAAGAAAAAGGAATTCGGCAGTGGAGAGGGCAGAGGAAGTCTGCTAACATGCGGTGACGTCGAGGAG
AATCCTGGCCCAGTGAGCAAGGGCGAGGAGGATAACATGGCCATCATCAAGGAGTTCATGCGCTTCAAGG
TGCACATGGAGGGCTCCGTGAACGGCCACGAGTTCGAGATCGAGGGCGAGGGCGAGGGCCGCCCCTACGA
GGGCACCCAGACCGCCAAGCTGAAGGTGACCAAGGGTGGCCCCCTGCCCTTCGCCTGGGACATCCTGTCC
CCTCAGTTCATGTACGGCTCCAAGGCCTACGTGAAGCACCCCGCCGACATCCCCGACTACTTGAAGCTGT
CCTTCCCCGAGGGCTTCAAGTGGGAGCGCGTGATGAACTTCGAGGACGGCGGCGTGGTGACCGTGACCCA
GGACTCCTCCCTGCAGGACGGCGAGTTCATCTACAAGGTGAAGCTGCGCGGCACCAACTTCCCCTCCGAC
GGCCCCGTAATGCAGAAGAAAACCATGGGCTGGGAGGCCTCCTCCGAGCGGATGTACCCCGAGGACGGCG
CCCTGAAGGGCGAGATCAAGCAGAGGCTGAAGCTGAAGGACGGCGGCCACTACGACGCTGAGGTCAAGAC
CACCTACAAGGCCAAGAAGCCCGTGCAGCTGCCCGGCGCCTACAACGTCAACATCAAGTTGGACATCACC
TCCCACAACGAGGACTACACCATCGTGGAACAGTACGAACGCGCCGAGGGCCGCCACTCCACCGGCGGCA
TGGACGAGCTGTACAAGTAAGAATTCTAACTAGAGCTCGCTGATCAGCCTCGACTGTGCCTTCTAGTTGC
CAGCCATCTGTTGTTTGCCCCTCCCCCGTGCCTTCCTTGACCCTGGAAGGTGCCACTCCCACTGTCCTTT
CCTAATAAAATGAGGAAATTGCATCGCATTGTCTGAGTAGGTGTCATTCTATTCTGGGGGGTGGGGTGGG
GCAGGACAGCAAGGGGGAGGATTGGGAAGAGAATAGCAGGCATGCTGGGGAGCGGCCGCAGGAACCCCTA
GTGATGGAGTTGGCCACTCCCTCTCTGCGCGCTCGCTCGCTCACTGAGGCCGGGCGACCAAAGGTCGCCC
GACGCCCGGGCTTTGCCCGGGCGGCCTCAGTGAGCGAGCGAGCGCGCAGCTGCCTGCAGGGGCGCCTGAT
GCGGTATTTTCTCCTTACGCATCTGTGCGGTATTTCACACCGCATA
[142 nt withheld, positions 8867-9008]
C
[141 nt withheld, positions 9010-9150]
CCTTTGACGTTGGAGTCCACGTTCTTT
[37 nt withheld, positions 9178-9214]
ACCCTATCTCGGGCTATTCTTTTGATTTATAAGGGATTTTGCCGATTTCGGCCTATTGGTTAAAAAATGA
GCTGATTTAACAAAAATTTAACGCGAATTTTAACAAAATATTAACGTTTACAATTTTATGGTGCACTCTC
AGTACAATCTGCTCTGATGCCGCATAGTTAAGCCAGCCCCGACACCCGCCAACACCCGCTGACGCGCCCT
GACGGGCTTGTCTGCTCCCGGCATCCGCTTACAGACAAGCTGTGACCGTCTCCGGGAGCTGCATGTGTCA
GAGGTTTTCACCGTCATCACCGAAACGCGCGAGACGAAAGGGCCTCGTGATACGCCTATTTTTATAGGTT
AATGTCATGATAATAATGGTTTCTTAGACGTCAGGTGGCACTTTTCGGGGAAATGTGCGCGGAACCCCTA
TTTGTTTATTTTTCTAAATACATTCAAATATGTATCCGCTCATGAGACAATAACCCTGATAAATGCTTCA
ATAATATTGAAAAAGGAAGAGTATGAGTATTCAACATTTCCGTGTCGCCCTTATTCCCTTTTTTGCGGCA
TTTTGCCTTCCTGTTTTTGCTCACCCAGAAACGCTGGTGAAAGTAAAAGATGCTGAAGATCAGTTGGGTG
CACGAGTGGGTTACATCGAACTGGATCTCAACAGCGGTAAGATCCTTGAGAGTTTTCGCCCCGAAGAACG
TTTTCCAATGATGAGCACTTTTAAAGTTCTGCTATGTGGCGCGGTATTATCCCGTATTGACGCCGGGCAA
GAGCAACTCGGTCGCCGCATACACTATTCTCAGAATGACTTGGTTGAGTACTCACCAGTCACAGAAAAGC
ATCTTACGGATGGCATGACAGTAAGAGAATTATGCAGTGCTGCCATAACCATGAGTGATAACACTGCGGC
CAACTTACTTCTGACAACGATCGGAGGACCGAAGGAGCTAACCGCTTTTTTGCACAACATGGGGGATCAT
GTAACTCGCCTTGATCGTTGGGAACCGGAGCTGAATGAAGCCATACCAAACGACGAGCGTGACACCACGA
TGCCTGTAGCAATGGCAACAACGTTGCGCAAACTATTAACTGGCGAACTACTTACTCTAGCTTCCCGGCA
ACAATTAATAGACTGGATGGAGGCGGATAAAGTTGCAGGACCACTTCTGCGCTCGGCCCTTCCGGCTGGC
TGGTTTATTGCTGATAAATCTGGAGCCGGTGAGCGTGGAAGCCGCGGTATCATTGCAGCACTGGGGCCAG
ATGGTAAGCCCTCCCGTATCGTAGTTATCTACACGACGGGGAGTCAGGCAACTATGGATGAACGAAATAG
ACAGATCGCTGAGATAGGTGCCTCACTGATTAAGCATTGGTAACTGTCAGACCAAGTTTACTCATATATA
CTTTAGATTGATTTAAAACTTCATTTTTAATTTAAAAGGATCTAGGTGAAGATCCTTTTTGATAATCTCA
TGACCAAAATCCCTTAACGTGAGTTTTCGTTCCACTGAGCGTCAGACCCCGTAGAAAAGATCAAAGGATC
TTCTTGAGATCCTTTTTTTCTGCGCGTAATCTGCTGCTTGCAAACAAAAAAACCACCGCTACCAGCGGTG
GTTTGTTTGCCGGATCAAGAGCTACCAACTCTTTTTCCGAAGGTAACTGGCTTCAGCAGAGCGCAGATAC
CAAATACTGTCCTTCTAGTGTAGCCGTAGTTAGGCCACCACTTCAAGAACTCTGTAGCACCGCCTACATA
CCTCGCTCTGCTAATCCTGTTACCAGTGGCTGCTGCCAGTGGCGATAAGTCGTGTCTTACCGGGTTGGAC
TCAAGACGATAGTTACCGGATAAGGCGCAGCGGTCGGGCTGAACGGGGGGTTCGTGCACACAGCCCAGCT
TGGAGCGAACGACCTACACCGAACTGAGATACCTACAGCGTGAGCTATGAGAAAGCGCCACGCTTCCCGA
AGGGAGAAAGGCGGACAGGTATCCGGTAAGCGGCAGGGTCGGAACAGGAGAGCGCACGAGGGAGCTTCCA
GGGGGAAACGCCTGGTATCTTTATAGTCCTGTCGGGTTTCGCCACCTCTGACTTGAGCGTCGATTTTTGT
GATGCTCGTCAGGGGGGCGGAGCCTATGGAAAAACGCCAGCAACGCGGCCTTTTTACGGTTCCTGGCCTT
TTGCTGGCCTTTTGCTCACATGT
Features (pLannotate 1.2.2; 21 found; start..end, strand, type, name):
      1..241     +  promoter       U6 promoter: RNA polymerase III promoter for human U6 snRNA
    271..346     +  misc_RNA       gRNA scaffold: guide RNA scaffold for the Streptococcus pyogenes CRISPR/Cas9 system
    353..396     +  misc_RNA       gRNA scaffold (fragment): guide RNA scaffold for the Streptococcus pyogenes CRISPR/Cas9 system
    443..728     +  enhancer       CMV enhancer: human cytomegalovirus immediate early enhancer; contains an 18-bp deletion relative to the standard CMV enhancer
    730..1007    +  promoter       chicken β-actin promoter: No description available
   1008..1236    +  intron         hybrid intron: hybrid between chicken β-actin (CBA) and minute virus of mice (MMV) introns (Gray et al., 2011)
   1257..1284    +  CDS            3xHA (fragment): three tandem HA epitope tags
   1317..5417    +  CDS            Cas9: Cas9 (Csn1) endonuclease from the Streptococcus pyogenes Type II CRISPR/Cas system generates RNA-guided double strand breaks in DNA
   5418..5451    +  CDS            nucleoplasmin NLS (fragment): bipartite nuclear localization signal from nucleoplasmin
   5463..7616    +  CDS            TET1 (fragment): TET1_HUMAN - Also known as CXXC6, KIAA1676, LCX. Experimental evidence at protein level: Swiss-Prot protein existence level 1. Dioxygenase that catalyzes the conversion of the modified genomic base 5-methylcytosine (5mC) into 5-hydroxymethylcytosine (5hmC) and plays a key role in active DNA demethylation. Also mediates subsequent conversion of 5hmC into 5-formylcytosine (5fC), and conversion of 5fC to 5-carboxylcytosine (5caC). Conversion of 5mC into 5hmC, 5fC and 5caC probably constitutes the first step in cytosine demethylation. Methylation at the C5 position of cytosine bases is an epigenet
   7619..7643    +  CDS            nucleoplasmin NLS (fragment): bipartite nuclear localization signal from nucleoplasmin
   7713..8419    +  CDS            mCherry (fragment): monomeric derivative of DsRed fluorescent protein (Shaner et al., 2004) mammalian codon-optimized
   8454..8565    +  polyA_signal   bGH poly(A) signal: bovine growth hormone polyadenylation signal
   8670..8810    +  repeat_region  AAV2 ITR: inverted terminal repeat of adeno-associated virus serotype 2 inverted
   8815..8866    -  misc_feature   bom (fragment): basis of mobility region from pBR322
   8885..9265    +  rep_origin     M13 ori (sequence partly withheld): M13 bacteriophage origin of replication; arrow indicates direction of (+) strand synthesis
   9341..9390    -  misc_feature   bom (fragment): basis of mobility region from pBR322
   9492..9527    -  CDS            rop (fragment): Rop protein, which maintains plasmids at low copy number; rop
   9622..9726    +  promoter       AmpR promoter: bla
   9727..10587   +  CDS            AmpR: β-lactamase; bla; confers resistance to ampicillin, carbenicillin, and related antibiotics
  10758..11346   +  rep_origin     ori: high-copy-number ColE1/pMB1/pBR322/pUC origin of replication
