>Addgene plasmid #129033 | pSpdCas9-huTET1CD-T2A-mCherry(PX458)-SghuTSDR-5 | addgene full sequence | sequence record 256161 | Addgene NGS Result
GAGGGCCTATTTCCCATGATTCCTTCATATTTGCATATACGATACAAGGCTGTTAGAGAGATAATTGGAA
TTAATTTGACTGTAAACACAAAGATATTAGTACAAAATACGTGACGTAGAAAGTAATAATTTCTTGGGTA
GTTTGCAGTTTTAAAATTATGTTTTAAAATGGACTATCATATGCTTACCGTAACTTGAAAGTATTTCGAT
TTCTTGGCTTTATATATCTTGTGGAAAGGACGAAACACCGTGGGTGCTGGTGGATGTGGTGTTTTAGAGC
TAGAAATAGCAAGTTAAAATAAGGCTAGTCCGTTATCAACTTGAAAAAGTGGCACCGAGTCGGTGCTTTT
TTGTTTTAGAGCTAGAAATAGCAAGTTAAAATAAGGCTAGTCCGTTTTTAGCGCGTGCGCCAATTCTGCA
GACAAATGGCTCTAGAGGTACCCGTTACATAACTTACGGTAAATGGCCCGCCTGGCTGACCGCCCAACGA
CCCCCGCCCATTGACGTCAATAGTAACGCCAATAGGGACTTTCCATTGACGTCAATGGGTGGAGTATTTA
CGGTAAACTGCCCACTTGGCAGTACATCAAGTGTATCATATGCCAAGTACGCCCCCTATTGACGTCAATG
ACGGTAAATGGCCCGCCTGGCATTGTGCCCAGTACATGACCTTATGGGACTTTCCTACTTGGCAGTACAT
CTACGTATTAGTCATCGCTATTACCATGGTCGAGGTGAGCCCCACGTTCTGCTTCACTCTCCCCATCTCC
CCCCCCTCCCCACCCCCAATTTTGTATTTATTTATTTTTTAATTATTTTGTGCAGCGATGGGGGCGGGGG
GGGGGGGGGGGCGCGCGCCGGGGGGGGGGGGGGGGGGGGGGGGGSGGGGSGGGGSGRGGCGGRGAGGTGC
GGCGGCAGCCAATCAGAGCGGCGCGCTCCGAAAGTTTCCTTTTATGGCGAGGCGGCGGCGGCGGCGGCCC
TATAAAAAGCGAAGCGCGCGGCGGGCGGGAGTCGCTGCGCGCTGCCTTCGCCCCGTGCCCCGCTCCGCCG
CCGCCTCGCGCCGCCCGCCCCGGCTCTGACTGACCGCGTTACTCCCACAGGTGAGCGGGCGGGACGGCCC
TTCTCCTCCGGGCTGTAATTAGCTGAGCAAGAGGTAAGGGTTTAAGGGATGGTTGGTTGGTGGGGTATTA
ATGTTTAATTACCTGGAGCACCTGCCTGAAATCACTTTTTTTCAGGTTGGACCGGTGCCACCATGTACCC
ATACGATGTTCCAGATTACGCTTCGCCGAAGAAAAAGCGCAAGGTCGAAGCGTCCGACAAGAAGTACAGC
ATCGGCCTGGCCATCGGCACCAACTCTGTGGGCTGGGCCGTGATCACCGACGAGTACAAGGTGCCCAGCA
AGAAATTCAAGGTGCTGGGCAACACCGACCGGCACAGCATCAAGAAGAACCTGATCGGAGCCCTGCTGTT
CGACAGCGGCGAAACAGCCGAGGCCACCCGGCTGAAGAGAACCGCCAGAAGAAGATACACCAGACGGAAG
AACCGGATCTGCTATCTGCAAGAGATCTTCAGCAACGAGATGGCCAAGGTGGACGACAGCTTCTTCCACA
GACTGGAAGAGTCCTTCCTGGTGGAAGAGGATAAGAAGCACGAGCGGCACCCCATCTTCGGCAACATCGT
GGACGAGGTGGCCTACCACGAGAAGTACCCCACCATCTACCACCTGAGAAAGAAACTGGTGGACAGCACC
GACAAGGCCGACCTGCGGCTGATCTATCTGGCCCTGGCCCACATGATCAAGTTCCGGGGCCACTTCCTGA
TCGAGGGCGACCTGAACCCCGACAACAGCGACGTGGACAAGCTGTTCATCCAGCTGGTGCAGACCTACAA
CCAGCTGTTCGAGGAAAACCCCATCAACGCCAGCGGCGTGGACGCCAAGGCCATCCTGTCTGCCAGACTG
AGCAAGAGCAGACGGCTGGAAAATCTGATCGCCCAGCTGCCCGGCGAGAAGAAGAATGGCCTGTTCGGCA
ACCTGATTGCCCTGAGCCTGGGCCTGACCCCCAACTTCAAGAGCAACTTCGACCTGGCCGAGGATGCCAA
ACTGCAGCTGAGCAAGGACACCTACGACGACGACCTGGACAACCTGCTGGCCCAGATCGGCGACCAGTAC
GCCGACCTGTTTCTGGCCGCCAAGAACCTGTCCGACGCCATCCTGCTGAGCGACATCCTGAGAGTGAACA
CCGAGATCACCAAGGCCCCCCTGAGCGCCTCTATGATCAAGAGATACGACGAGCACCACCAGGACCTGAC
CCTGCTGAAAGCTCTCGTGCGGCAGCAGCTGCCTGAGAAGTACAAAGAGATTTTCTTCGACCAGAGCAAG
AACGGCTACGCCGGCTACATTGACGGCGGAGCCAGCCAGGAAGAGTTCTACAAGTTCATCAAGCCCATCC
TGGAAAAGATGGACGGCACCGAGGAACTGCTCGTGAAGCTGAACAGAGAGGACCTGCTGCGGAAGCAGCG
GACCTTCGACAACGGCAGCATCCCCCACCAGATCCACCTGGGAGAGCTGCACGCCATTCTGCGGCGGCAG
GAAGATTTTTACCCATTCCTGAAGGACAACCGGGAAAAGATCGAGAAGATCCTGACCTTCCGCATCCCCT
ACTACGTGGGCCCTCTGGCCAGGGGAAACAGCAGATTCGCCTGGATGACCAGAAAGAGCGAGGAAACCAT
CACCCCCTGGAACTTCGAGGAAGTGGTGGACAAGGGCGCTTCCGCCCAGAGCTTCATCGAGCGGATGACC
AACTTCGATAAGAACCTGCCCAACGAGAAGGTGCTGCCCAAGCACAGCCTGCTGTACGAGTACTTCACCG
TGTATAACGAGCTGACCAAAGTGAAATACGTGACCGAGGGAATGAGAAAGCCCGCCTTCCTGAGCGGCGA
GCAGAAAAAGGCCATCGTGGACCTGCTGTTCAAGACCAACCGGAAAGTGACCGTGAAGCAGCTGAAAGAG
GACTACTTCAAGAAAATCGAGTGCTTCGACTCCGTGGAAATCTCCGGCGTGGAAGATCGGTTCAACGCCT
CCCTGGGCACATACCACGATCTGCTGAAAATTATCAAGGACAAGGACTTCCTGGACAATGAGGAAAACGA
GGACATTCTGGAAGATATCGTGCTGACCCTGACACTGTTTGAGGACAGAGAGATGATCGAGGAACGGCTG
AAAACCTATGCCCACCTGTTCGACGACAAAGTGATGAAGCAGCTGAAGCGGCGGAGATACACCGGCTGGG
GCAGGCTGAGCCGGAAGCTGATCAACGGCATCCGGGACAAGCAGTCCGGCAAGACAATCCTGGATTTCCT
GAAGTCCGACGGCTTCGCCAACAGAAACTTCATGCAGCTGATCCACGACGACAGCCTGACCTTTAAAGAG
GACATCCAGAAAGCCCAGGTGTCCGGCCAGGGCGATAGCCTGCACGAGCACATTGCCAATCTGGCCGGCA
GCCCCGCCATTAAGAAGGGCATCCTGCAGACAGTGAAGGTGGTGGACGAGCTCGTGAAAGTGATGGGCCG
GCACAAGCCCGAGAACATCGTGATCGAAATGGCCAGAGAGAACCAGACCACCCAGAAGGGACAGAAGAAC
AGCCGCGAGAGAATGAAGCGGATCGAAGAGGGCATCAAAGAGCTGGGCAGCCAGATCCTGAAAGAACACC
CCGTGGAAAACACCCAGCTGCAGAACGAGAAGCTGTACCTGTACTACCTGCAGAATGGGCGGGATATGTA
CGTGGACCAGGAACTGGACATCAACCGGCTGTCCGACTACGATGTGGACGCCATCGTGCCTCAGAGCTTT
CTGAAGGACGACTCCATCGACAACAAGGTGCTGACCAGAAGCGACAAGAACCGGGGCAAGAGCGACAACG
TGCCCTCCGAAGAGGTCGTGAAGAAGATGAAGAACTACTGGCGGCAGCTGCTGAACGCCAAGCTGATTAC
CCAGAGAAAGTTCGACAATCTGACCAAGGCCGAGAGAGGCGGCCTGAGCGAACTGGATAAGGCCGGCTTC
ATCAAGAGACAGCTGGTGGAAACCCGGCAGATCACAAAGCACGTGGCACAGATCCTGGACTCCCGGATGA
ACACTAAGTACGACGAGAATGACAAGCTGATCCGGGAAGTGAAAGTGATCACCCTGAAGTCCAAGCTGGT
GTCCGATTTCCGGAAGGATTTCCAGTTTTACAAAGTGCGCGAGATCAACAACTACCACCACGCCCACGAC
GCCTACCTGAACGCCGTCGTGGGAACCGCCCTGATCAAAAAGTACCCTAAGCTGGAAAGCGAGTTCGTGT
ACGGCGACTACAAGGTGTACGACGTGCGGAAGATGATCGCCAAGAGCGAGCAGGAAATCGGCAAGGCTAC
CGCCAAGTACTTCTTCTACAGCAACATCATGAACTTTTTCAAGACCGAGATTACCCTGGCCAACGGCGAG
ATCCGGAAGCGGCCTCTGATCGAGACAAACGGCGAAACCGGGGAGATCGTGTGGGATAAGGGCCGGGATT
TTGCCACCGTGCGGAAAGTGCTGAGCATGCCCCAAGTGAATATCGTGAAAAAGACCGAGGTGCAGACAGG
CGGCTTCAGCAAAGAGTCTATCCTGCCCAAGAGGAACAGCGATAAGCTGATCGCCAGAAAGAAGGACTGG
GACCCTAAGAAGTACGGCGGCTTCGACAGCCCCACCGTGGCCTATTCTGTGCTGGTGGTGGCCAAAGTGG
AAAAGGGCAAGTCCAAGAAACTGAAGAGTGTGAAAGAGCTGCTGGGGATCACCATCATGGAAAGAAGCAG
CTTCGAGAAGAATCCCATCGACTTTCTGGAAGCCAAGGGCTACAAAGAAGTGAAAAAGGACCTGATCATC
AAGCTGCCTAAGTACTCCCTGTTCGAGCTGGAAAACGGCCGGAAGAGAATGCTGGCCTCTGCCGGCGAAC
TGCAGAAGGGAAACGAACTGGCCCTGCCCTCCAAATATGTGAACTTCCTGTACCTGGCCAGCCACTATGA
GAAGCTGAAGGGCTCCCCCGAGGATAATGAGCAGAAACAGCTGTTTGTGGAACAGCACAAGCACTACCTG
GACGAGATCATCGAGCAGATCAGCGAGTTCTCCAAGAGAGTGATCCTGGCCGACGCTAATCTGGACAAAG
TGCTGTCCGCCTACAACAAGCACCGGGATAAGCCCATCAGAGAGCAGGCCGAGAATATCATCCACCTGTT
TACCCTGACCAATCTGGGAGCCCCTGCCGCCTTCAAGTACTTTGACACCACCATCGACCGGAAGAGGTAC
ACCAGCACCAAAGAGGTGCTGGACGCCACCCTGATCCACCAGAGCATCACCGGCCTGTACGAGACACGGA
TCGACCTGTCTCAGCTGGGAGGCGACAAAAGGCCGGCGGCCACGAAAAAGGCCGGCCAGGGAGGAGGATC
CCTGCCCACCTGCAGCTGTCTTGATCGAGTTATACAAAAAGACAAAGGCCCATATTATACACACCTTGGG
GCAGGACCAAGTGTTGCTGCTGTCAGGGAAATCATGGAGAATAGGTATGGTCAAAAAGGAAACGCAATAA
GGATAGAAATAGTAGTGTACACCGGTAAAGAAGGGAAAAGCTCTCATGGGTGTCCAATTGCTAAGTGGGT
TTTAAGAAGAAGCAGTGATGAAGAAAAAGTTCTTTGTTTGGTCCGGCAGCGTACAGGCCACCACTGTCCA
ACTGCTGTGATGGTGGTGCTCATCATGGTGTGGGATGGCATCCCTCTTCCAATGGCCGACCGGCTATACA
CAGAGCTCACAGAGAATCTAAAGTCATACAATGGGCACCCTACCGACAGAAGATGCACCCTCAATGAAAA
TCGTACCTGTACATGTCAAGGAATTGATCCAGAGACTTGTGGAGCTTCATTCTCTTTTGGCTGTTCATGG
AGTATGTACTTTAATGGCTGTAAGTTTGGTAGAAGCCCAAGCCCCAGAAGATTTAGAATTGATCCAAGCT
CTCCCTTACATGAAAAAAACCTTGAAGATAACTTACAGAGTTTGGCTACACGATTAGCTCCAATTTATAA
GCAGTATGCTCCAGTAGCTTACCAAAATCAGGTGGAATATGAAAATGTTGCCCGAGAATGTCGGCTTGGC
AGCAAGGAAGGTCGACCCTTCTCTGGGGTCACTGCTTGCCTGGACTTCTGTGCTCATCCCCACAGGGACA
TTCACAACATGAATAATGGAAGCACTGTGGTTTGTACCTTAACTCGAGAAGATAACCGCTCTTTGGGTGT
TATTCCTCAAGATGAGCAGCTCCATGTGCTACCTCTTTATAAGCTTTCAGACACAGATGAGTTTGGCTCC
AAGGAAGGAATGGAAGCCAAGATCAAATCTGGGGCCATCGAGGTCCTGGCACCCCGCCGCAAAAAAAGAA
CGTGTTTCACTCAGCCTGTTCCCCGTTCTGGAAAGAAGAGGGCTGCGATGATGACAGAGGTTCTTGCACA
TAAGATAAGGGCAGTGGAAAAGAAACCTATTCCCCGAATCAAGCGGAAGAATAACTCAACAACAACAAAC
AACAGTAAGCCTTCGTCACTGCCAACCTTAGGGAGTAACACTGAGACCGTGCAACCTGAAGTAAAAAGTG
AAACCGAACCCCATTTTATCTTAAAAAGTTCAGACAACACTAAAACTTATTCGCTGATGCCATCCGCTCC
TCACCCAGTGAAAGAGGCATCTCCAGGCTTCTCCTGGTCCCCGAAGACTGCTTCAGCCACACCAGCTCCA
CTGAAGAATGACGCAACAGCCTCATGCGGGTTTTCAGAAAGAAGCAGCACTCCCCACTGTACGATGCCTT
CGGGAAGACTCAGTGGTGCCAATGCTGCAGCTGCTGATGGCCCTGGCATTTCACAGCTTGGCGAAGTGGC
TCCTCTCCCCACCCTGTCTGCTCCTGTGATGGAGCCCCTCATTAATTCTGAGCCTTCCACTGGTGTGACT
GAGCCGCTAACGCCTCATCAGCCAAACCACCAGCCCTCCTTCCTCACCTCTCCTCAAGACCTTGCCTCTT
CTCCAATGGAAGAAGATGAGCAGCATTCTGAAGCAGATGAGCCTCCATCAGACGAACCCCTATCTGATGA
CCCCCTGTCACCTGCTGAGGAGAAATTGCCCCACATTGATGAGTATTGGTCAGACAGTGAGCACATCTTT
TTGGATGCAAATATTGGTGGGGTGGCCATCGCACCTGCTCACGGCTCGGTTTTGATTGAGTGTGCCCGGC
GAGAGCTGCACGCTACCACTCCTGTTGAGCACCCCAACCGTAATCATCCAACCCGCCTCTCCCTTGTCTT
TTACCAGCACAAAAACCTAAATAAGCCCCAACATGGTTTTGAACTAAACAAGATTAAGTTTGAGGCTAAA
GAAGCTAAGAATAAGAAAATGAAGGCCTCAGAGCAAAAAGACCAGGCAGCTAATGAAGGTCCAGAACAGT
CCTCTGAAGTAAATGAATTGAACCAAATTCCTTCTCATAAAGCATTAACATTAACCCATGACAATGTTGT
CACCGTGTCCCCTTATGCTCTCACACACGTTGCGGGGCCCTATAACCATTGGGTCATGGCCGGCCAGGCA
AAAAAGAAAAAGGAATTCGGCAGTGGAGAGGGCAGAGGAAGTCTGCTAACATGCGGTGACGTCGAGGAGA
ATCCTGGCCCAGTGAGCAAGGGCGAGGAGGATAACATGGCCATCATCAAGGAGTTCATGCGCTTCAAGGT
GCACATGGAGGGCTCCGTGAACGGCCACGAGTTCGAGATCGAGGGCGAGGGCGAGGGCCGCCCCTACGAG
GGCACCCAGACCGCCAAGCTGAAGGTGACCAAGGGTGGCCCCCTGCCCTTCGCCTGGGACATCCTGTCCC
CTCAGTTCATGTACGGCTCCAAGGCCTACGTGAAGCACCCCGCCGACATCCCCGACTACTTGAAGCTGTC
CTTCCCCGAGGGCTTCAAGTGGGAGCGCGTGATGAACTTCGAGGACGGCGGCGTGGTGACCGTGACCCAG
GACTCCTCCCTGCAGGACGGCGAGTTCATCTACAAGGTGAAGCTGCGCGGCACCAACTTCCCCTCCGACG
GCCCCGTAATGCAGAAGAAAACCATGGGCTGGGAGGCCTCCTCCGAGCGGATGTACCCCGAGGACGGCGC
CCTGAAGGGCGAGATCAAGCAGAGGCTGAAGCTGAAGGACGGCGGCCACTACGACGCTGAGGTCAAGACC
ACCTACAAGGCCAAGAAGCCCGTGCAGCTGCCCGGCGCCTACAACGTCAACATCAAGTTGGACATCACCT
CCCACAACGAGGACTACACCATCGTGGAACAGTACGAACGCGCCGAGGGCCGCCACTCCACCGGCGGCAT
GGACGAGCTGTACAAGTAAGAATTCTAACTAGAGCTCGCTGATCAGCCTCGACTGTGCCTTCTAGTTGCC
AGCCATCTGTTGTTTGCCCCTCCCCCGTGCCTTCCTTGACCCTGGAAGGTGCCACTCCCACTGTCCTTTC
CTAATAAAATGAGGAAATTGCATCGCATTGTCTGAGTAGGTGTCATTCTATTCTGGGGGGTGGGGTGGGG
CAGGACAGCAAGGGGGAGGATTGGGAAGAGAATAGCAGGCATGCTGGGGAGCGGCCGCAGGAACCCCTAG
TGATGGAGTTGGCCACTCCCTCTCTGCGCGCTCGCTCGCTCACTGAGGCCGGGCGACCAAAGGTCGCCCG
ACGCCCGGGCTTTGCCCGGGCGGCCTCAGTGAGCGAGCGAGCGCGCAGCTGCCTGCAGGGGCGCCTGATG
CGGTATTTTCTCCTTACGCATCTGTGCGGTATTTCACACCGCATA
[95 nt withheld, positions 8866-8960]
T
[46 nt withheld, positions 8962-9007]
C
[141 nt withheld, positions 9009-9149]
CCTTTGACGTTGGAGTCCACGTTCTTT
[37 nt withheld, positions 9177-9213]
ACTCTATCTCGGGCTATTCTTTTGATTTATAAGGGATTTTGCCGATTTCGGTCTATTGGTTAAAAAATGA
GCTGATTTAACAAAAATTTAACGCGAATTTTAACAAAATATTAACGTTTACAATTTTATGGTGCACTCTC
AGTACAATCTGCTCTGATGCCGCATAGTTAAGCCAGCCCCGACACCCGCCAACACCCGCTGACGCGCCCT
GACGGGCTTGTCTGCTCCCGGCATCCGCTTACAGACAAGCTGTGACCGTCTCCGGGAGCTGCATGTGTCA
GAGGTTTTCACCGTCATCACCGAAACGCGCGAGACGAAAGGGCCTCGTGATACGCCTATTTTTATAGGTT
AATGTCATGATAATAATGGTTTCTTAGACGTCAGGTGGCACTTTTCGGGGAAATGTGCGCGGAACCCCTA
TTTGTTTATTTTTCTAAATACATTCAAATATGTATCCGCTCATGAGACAATAACCCTGATAAATGCTTCA
ATAATATTGAAAAAGGAAGAGTATGAGTATTCAACATTTCCGTGTCGCCCTTATTCCCTTTTTTGCGGCA
TTTTGCCTTCCTGTTTTTGCTCACCCAGAAACGCTGGTGAAAGTAAAAGATGCTGAAGATCAGTTGGGTG
CACGAGTGGGTTACATCGAACTGGATCTCAACAGCGGTAAGATCCTTGAGAGTTTTCGCCCCGAAGAACG
TTTTCCAATGATGAGCACTTTTAAAGTTCTGCTATGTGGCGCGGTATTATCCCGTATTGACGCCGGGCAA
GAGCAACTCGGTCGCCGCATACACTATTCTCAGAATGACTTGGTTGAGTACTCACCAGTCACAGAAAAGC
ATCTTACGGATGGCATGACAGTAAGAGAATTATGCAGTGCTGCCATAACCATGAGTGATAACACTGCGGC
CAACTTACTTCTGACAACGATCGGAGGACCGAAGGAGCTAACCGCTTTTTTGCACAACATGGGGGATCAT
GTAACTCGCCTTGATCGTTGGGAACCGGAGCTGAATGAAGCCATACCAAACGACGAGCGTGACACCACGA
TGCCTGTAGCAATGGCAACAACGTTGCGCAAACTATTAACTGGCGAACTACTTACTCTAGCTTCCCGGCA
ACAATTAATAGACTGGATGGAGGCGGATAAAGTTGCAGGACCACTTCTGCGCTCGGCCCTTCCGGCTGGC
TGGTTTATTGCTGATAAATCTGGAGCCGGTGAGCGTGGAAGCCGCGGTATCATTGCAGCACTGGGGCCAG
ATGGTAAGCCCTCCCGTATCGTAGTTATCTACACGACGGGGAGTCAGGCAACTATGGATGAACGAAATAG
ACAGATCGCTGAGATAGGTGCCTCACTGATTAAGCATTGGTAACTGTCAGACCAAGTTTACTCATATATA
CTTTAGATTGATTTAAAACTTCATTTTTAATTTAAAAGGATCTAGGTGAAGATCCTTTTTGATAATCTCA
TGACCAAAATCCCTTAACGTGAGTTTTCGTTCCACTGAGCGTCAGACCCCGTAGAAAAGATCAAAGGATC
TTCTTGAGATCCTTTTTTTCTGCGCGTAATCTGCTGCTTGCAAACAAAAAAACCACCGCTACCAGCGGTG
GTTTGTTTGCCGGATCAAGAGCTACCAACTCTTTTTCCGAAGGTAACTGGCTTCAGCAGAGCGCAGATAC
CAAATACTGTTCTTCTAGTGTAGCCGTAGTTAGGCCACCACTTCAAGAACTCTGTAGCACCGCCTACATA
CCTCGCTCTGCTAATCCTGTTACCAGTGGCTGCTGCCAGTGGCGATAAGTCGTGTCTTACCGGGTTGGAC
TCAAGACGATAGTTACCGGATAAGGCGCAGCGGTCGGGCTGAACGGGGGGTTCGTGCACACAGCCCAGCT
TGGAGCGAACGACCTACACCGAACTGAGATACCTACAGCGTGAGCTATGAGAAAGCGCCACGCTTCCCGA
AGGGAGAAAGGCGGACAGGTATCCGGTAAGCGGCAGGGTCGGAACAGGAGAGCGCACGAGGGAGCTTCCA
GGGGGAAACGCCTGGTATCTTTATAGTCCTGTCGGGTTTCGCCACCTCTGACTTGAGCGTCGATTTTTGT
GATGCTCGTCAGGGGGGCGGAGCCTATGGAAAAACGCCAGCAACGCGGCCTTTTTACGGTTCCTGGCCTT
TTGCTGGCCTTTTGCTCACATGT
Features (pLannotate 1.2.2; 21 found; start..end, strand, type, name):
      1..241     +  promoter       U6 promoter: RNA polymerase III promoter for human U6 snRNA
    271..346     +  misc_RNA       gRNA scaffold: guide RNA scaffold for the Streptococcus pyogenes CRISPR/Cas9 system
    353..396     +  misc_RNA       gRNA scaffold (fragment): guide RNA scaffold for the Streptococcus pyogenes CRISPR/Cas9 system
    443..728     +  enhancer       CMV enhancer: human cytomegalovirus immediate early enhancer; contains an 18-bp deletion relative to the standard CMV enhancer
    730..1007    +  promoter       chicken β-actin promoter: No description available
   1008..1235    +  intron         hybrid intron: hybrid between chicken β-actin (CBA) and minute virus of mice (MMV) introns (Gray et al., 2011)
   1256..1283    +  CDS            3xHA (fragment): three tandem HA epitope tags
   1316..5416    +  CDS            Cas9: Cas9 (Csn1) endonuclease from the Streptococcus pyogenes Type II CRISPR/Cas system generates RNA-guided double strand breaks in DNA
   5417..5450    +  CDS            nucleoplasmin NLS (fragment): bipartite nuclear localization signal from nucleoplasmin
   5462..7615    +  CDS            TET1 (fragment): TET1_HUMAN - Also known as CXXC6, KIAA1676, LCX. Experimental evidence at protein level: Swiss-Prot protein existence level 1. Dioxygenase that catalyzes the conversion of the modified genomic base 5-methylcytosine (5mC) into 5-hydroxymethylcytosine (5hmC) and plays a key role in active DNA demethylation. Also mediates subsequent conversion of 5hmC into 5-formylcytosine (5fC), and conversion of 5fC to 5-carboxylcytosine (5caC). Conversion of 5mC into 5hmC, 5fC and 5caC probably constitutes the first step in cytosine demethylation. Methylation at the C5 position of cytosine bases is an epigenet
   7618..7642    +  CDS            nucleoplasmin NLS (fragment): bipartite nuclear localization signal from nucleoplasmin
   7712..8418    +  CDS            mCherry (fragment): monomeric derivative of DsRed fluorescent protein (Shaner et al., 2004) mammalian codon-optimized
   8453..8564    +  polyA_signal   bGH poly(A) signal: bovine growth hormone polyadenylation signal
   8669..8809    +  repeat_region  AAV2 ITR: inverted terminal repeat of adeno-associated virus serotype 2 inverted
   8814..8865    -  misc_feature   bom (fragment): basis of mobility region from pBR322
   8884..9339    +  rep_origin     f1 ori (sequence partly withheld): f1 bacteriophage origin of replication; arrow indicates direction of (+) strand synthesis
   9340..9389    -  misc_feature   bom (fragment): basis of mobility region from pBR322
   9491..9526    -  CDS            rop (fragment): Rop protein, which maintains plasmids at low copy number; rop
   9621..9725    +  promoter       AmpR promoter: bla
   9726..10586   +  CDS            AmpR: β-lactamase; bla; confers resistance to ampicillin, carbenicillin, and related antibiotics
  10757..11345   +  rep_origin     ori: high-copy-number ColE1/pMB1/pBR322/pUC origin of replication
