[The description below was written by a language model from this plasmid's Addgene catalogue record and pLannotate feature annotations shown in this document.]
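Description:
pSpdCas9-huTET1CD-T2A-mCherry(PX458)-SghuTSDR-5 is a mammalian expression plasmid of about 11.4 kb, built on the PX458 all-in-one CRISPR backbone and designed for targeted DNA demethylation rather than genome cutting. It is propagated in E. coli through a high-copy ColE1/pUC-type origin with ampicillin selection (AmpR). It also retains a filamentous phage f1/M13 origin and a single AAV2 ITR left over from the parental backbone. One ITR alone does not make it an AAV packaging vector.

Two expression units sit in tandem. A human U6 RNA polymerase III promoter drives an S. pyogenes-type single guide RNA (sgRNA5) whose spacer targets the human TSDR, the Treg-specific demethylated region of the FOXP3 locus. Downstream, the CBh hybrid promoter (CMV enhancer, chicken β-actin promoter and hybrid intron) drives one open reading frame. This encodes an N-terminal HA tag and NLS, then catalytically dead Cas9 (D10A and H840A), fused via nucleoplasmin-type NLS sequences to the catalytic domain of human TET1. A T2A peptide and mCherry follow, and the unit ends in a bGH polyadenylation signal.

The guide brings dCas9 to the TSDR without cleaving it. The tethered TET1 dioxygenase oxidises 5-methylcytosine, starting active demethylation at that site. The T2A element releases mCherry as a separate protein, so transfected cells can be identified or sorted by red fluorescence. The catalogue promoter field mentions EGFP, but the plasmid name and both sequence annotations show mCherry. The depositor and repository sequences differ by one nucleotide and carry essentially identical features. The associated work used the construct to test whether TSDR demethylation induces FOXP3 expression.
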