Addgene plasmid #129033: pSpdCas9-huTET1CD-T2A-mCherry(PX458)-SghuTSDR-5
Purpose: targeted DNA demethylation_human_TSDR, expression of dCas9-huTET1CD-T2A-mCherry and sgRNA5 targeting human TSDR
Depositing lab: Julia K Polansky. Depositing organization: Charite Universitaetsmedizin Berlin. Publication: Targeted De-Methylation of the FOXP3-TSDR Is Sufficient to Induce Physiological FOXP3 Expression but Not a Functional Treg Phenotype. Kressler C, Gasparoni G, Nordstrom K, Hamo D, Salhab A, Dimitropoulos C, Tierling S, Reinke P, Volk HD, Walter J, Hamann A, Polansky JK. Front Immunol. 2021 Jan 7;11:609891. doi: 10.3389/fimmu.2020.609891. eCollection 2020. PubMed 33488615.
Backbone
  Vector backbone: PX458
  Backbone manufacturer: Feng Zhang (Addgene plasmid # 48138)
  Vector type: Mammalian Expression
Growth in bacteria
  Bacterial resistance: Ampicillin, 100 μg/mL
  Growth temperature: 37°C
  Growth strain: DH5alpha
  Copy number: Unknown
Gene/Insert
  Gene/Insert name: dCas9-huTET1CD, SgRNA5 (huTSDR) (alt name: dCas9-huTET1CD-T2A-mCherry)
  gRNA/shRNA sequence: TGGGTGCTGGTGGATGTGGT
  Species: Synthetic
  Mutation: dCas9 (D10A;H840A)
  Promoter: CbH (for dCas9-huTET1CD-T2A-EGFP) U6 (for sgRNA)
  Tag / fusion protein: HA-Tag, NLS (N terminal on insert); T2A-mCherry (C terminal on backbone)
  Cloning method: Restriction Enzyme; 5′ cloning site Unknown (unknown if destroyed); 3′ cloning site Unknown (unknown if destroyed)
  Sequencing primers: 5′ SgRNA-cloning-site: hU6-F (GAGGGCCTATTTCCCATGATT)
Resource information
  A portion of this plasmid was derived from a plasmid made by: mCherry (BbsI removed) from Nicola Patron (Addgene plasmid # 50316); HA tag-NLS-dCas9 from Rudolf Jaenisch (Addgene plasmid # 48223); huTET1CD from Keith Joung (Addgene plasmid # 49236)
Terms and licenses: Academic/Nonprofit Terms; Industry Terms: Not Available to Industry
How to cite: pSpdCas9-huTET1CD-T2A-mCherry(PX458)-SghuTSDR-5 was a gift from Julia K Polansky (Addgene plasmid # 129033 ; http://n2t.net/addgene:129033 ; RRID:Addgene_129033)
